>Addgene plasmid #125928 | VII_pAAV-ProB8-GFP-WPRE | addgene full sequence | sequence record 258177 | Addgene NGS Result
CTGCGCGCTCGCTCGCTCACTGAGGCCGCCCGGGCAAAGCCCGGGCGTCGGGCGACCTTTGGTCGCCCGG
CCTCAGTGAGCGAGCGAGCGCGCAGAGAGGGAGTGGCCAACTCCATCACTAGGGGTTCCTTGTAGTTAAT
GATTAACCCGCCATGCTACTTATCTACGTAGCCATGCTCTAGGAAGATCGGAATTCGCCCTTAAGCTAGC
AGACTTTTCCAACTTGCCACATCCTGAGAGATGAGCCAGGACAAAGAACCAGTAATAGCTCCTGGAGCAG
CACATCTGTTTTGCCAGGATTATCCCTTGGATCTCTTAAAACCGAGACCTTGTAATCTGAAGACTCAACT
TGGGCTGTACCCTTAACCTTCAGCTCTATGATGCAAGTGAGTCCACAGGACCGGAGGCTTTGAGATGAGC
TTTTCAGAAGGGAGGAGTTGGCCGCTTGCTCCCAGAGCTCCAGCACCTGCATTCTTCTGGCTATGTCAGA
AGCCAGATCATTTCCCTCGTTAAAAACAAAAACAAAAAAACAAACAAACAAAATGTTAGTCTTTGCCCTT
TATCTGCCTGGCAAAGCTTTTAATTGGCTTGATCTGTCATTCCGCTAGACATAAAGGGGACAATCCCCGG
ATTAGGAAGGAGCTCTCCAGCTCGGGTAAGGAGTCTCAAGGCAAGGTAGGCAAGCACCACCGGTCCGCAC
TCTCGCCCAGCTTTTACGGGAAGAAGAGAGATATCCATCACACTGGCGGCCGCCATGGTGAGCAAGGGCG
AGGAGCTGTTCACCGGGGTGGTGCCCATCCTGGTCGAGCTGGACGGCGACGTAAACGGCCACAAGTTCAG
CGTGTCCGGCGAGGGCGAGGGCGATGCCACCTACGGCAAGCTGACCCTGAAGTTCATCTGCACCACCGGC
AAGCTGCCCGTGCCCTGGCCCACCCTCGTGACCACCCTGACCTACGGCGTGCAGTGCTTCAGCCGCTACC
CCGACCACATGAAGCAGCACGACTTCTTCAAGTCCGCCATGCCCGAAGGCTACGTCCAGGAGCGCACCAT
CTTCTTCAAGGACGACGGCAACTACAAGACCCGCGCCGAGGTGAAGTTCGAGGGCGACACCCTGGTGAAC
CGCATCGAGCTGAAGGGCATCGACTTCAAGGAGGACGGCAACATCCTGGGGCACAAGCTGGAGTACAACT
ACAACAGCCACAACGTCTATATCATGGCCGACAAGCAGAAGAACGGCATCAAGGTGAACTTCAAGATCCG
CCACAACATCGAGGACGGCAGCGTGCAGCTCGCCGACCACTACCAGCAGAACACCCCCATCGGCGACGGC
CCCGTGCTGCTGCCCGACAACCACTACCTGAGCACCCAGTCCGCCCTGAGCAAAGACCCCAACGAGAAGC
GCGATCACATGGTCCTGCTGGAGTTCGTGACCGCCGCCGGGATCACTCTCGGCATGGACGAGCTGTACAA
GTAATAAGCTTGGATCCAATCAACCTCTGGATTACAAAATTTGTGAAAGATTGACTGGTATTCTTAACTA
TGTTGCTCCTTTTACGCTATGTGGATACGCTGCTTTAATGCCTTTGTATCATGCTATTGCTTCCCGTATG
GCTTTCATTTTCTCCTCCTTGTATAAATCCTGGTTGCTGTCTCTTTATGAGGAGTTGTGGCCCGTTGTCA
GGCAACGTGGCGTGGTGTGCACTGTGTTTGCTGACGCAACCCCCACTGGTTGGGGCATTGCCACCACCTG
TCAGCTCCTTTCCGGGACTTTCGCTTTCCCCCTCCCTATTGCCACGGCGGAACTCATCGCCGCCTGCCTT
GCCCGCTGCTGGACAGGGGCTCGGCTGTTGGGCACTGACAATTCCGTGGTGTTGTCGGGGAAATCATCGT
CCTTTCCTTGGCTGCTCGCCTGTGTTGCCACCTGGATTCTGCGCGGGACGTCCTTCTGCTACGTCCCTTC
GGCCCTCAATCCAGCGGACCTTCCTTCCCGCGGCCTGCTGCCGGCTCTGCGGCCTCTTCCGCGTCTTCGA
GATCTGCCTCGACTGTGCCTTCTAGTTGCCAGCCATCTGTTGTTTGCCCCTCCCCCGTGCCTTCCTTGAC
CCTGGAAGGTGCCACTCCCACTGTCCTTTCCTAATAAAATGAGGAAATTGCATCGCATTGTCTGAGTAGG
TGTCATTCTATTCTGGGGGGTGGGGTGGGGCAGGACAGCAAGGGGGAGGATTGGGAAGACAATAGCAGGC
ATGCTGGGGACTCGAGTTAAGGGCGAATTCCCGATAAGGATCTTCCTAGAGCATGGCTACGTAGATAAGT
AGCATGGCGGGTTAATCATTAACTACAAGGAACCCCTAGTGATGGAGTTGGCCACTCCCTCTCTGCGCGC
TCGCTCGCTCACTGAGGCCGGGCGACCAAAGGTCGCCCGACGCCCGGGCTTTGCCCGGGCGGCCTCAGTG
AGCGAGCGAGCGCGCAGCCTTAATTAACCTAATTCACTGGCCGTCGTTTTACAACGTCGTGACTGGGAAA
ACCCTGGCGTTACCCAACTTAATCGCCTTGCAGCACATCCCCCTTTCGCCAGCTGGCGTAATAGCGAAGA
GGCCCGCACCGATCGCCCTTCCCAACAGTTGCGCAGCCTGAATGGCGAATGGG
[124 nt withheld, positions 2644-2767]
C
[91 nt withheld, positions 2769-2859]
A
[49 nt withheld, positions 2861-2909]
CCTTTGACGTTGGAGTCCACGTTCTTT
[37 nt withheld, positions 2937-2973]
ACCCTATCTCGGTCTATTCTTTTGATTTATAAGGGATTTTGCCGATTTCGGCCTATTGGTTAAAAAATGA
GCTGATTTAACAAAAATTTAACGCGAATTTTAACAAAATATTAACGCTTACAATTTAGGTGGCACTTTTC
GGGGAAATGTGCGCGGAACCCCTATTTGTTTATTTTTCTAAATACATTCAAATATGTATCCGCTCATGAG
ACAATAACCCTGATAAATGCTTCAATAATATTGAAAAAGGAAGAGTATGAGTATTCAACATTTCCGTGTC
GCCCTTATTCCCTTTTTTGCGGCATTTTGCCTTCCTGTTTTTGCTCACCCAGAAACGCTGGTGAAAGTAA
AAGATGCTGAAGATCAGTTGGGTGCACGAGTGGGTTACATCGAACTGGATCTCAACAGCGGTAAGATCCT
TGAGAGTTTTCGCCCCGAAGAACGTTTTCCAATGATGAGCACTTTTAAAGTTCTGCTATGTGGCGCGGTA
TTATCCCGTATTGACGCCGGGCAAGAGCAACTCGGTCGCCGCATACACTATTCTCAGAATGACTTGGTTG
AGTACTCACCAGTCACAGAAAAGCATCTTACGGATGGCATGACAGTAAGAGAATTATGCAGTGCTGCCAT
AACCATGAGTGATAACACTGCGGCCAACTTACTTCTGACAACGATCGGAGGACCGAAGGAGCTAACCGCT
TTTTTGCACAACATGGGGGATCATGTAACTCGCCTTGATCGTTGGGAACCGGAGCTGAATGAAGCCATAC
CAAACGACGAGCGTGACACCACGATGCCTGTAGCAATGGCAACAACGTTGCGCAAACTATTAACTGGCGA
ACTACTTACTCTAGCTTCCCGGCAACAATTAATAGACTGGATGGAGGCGGATAAAGTTGCAGGACCACTT
CTGCGCTCGGCCCTTCCGGCTGGCTGGTTTATTGCTGATAAATCTGGAGCCGGTGAGCGTGGGTCTCGCG
GTATCATTGCAGCACTGGGGCCAGATGGTAAGCCCTCCCGTATCGTAGTTATCTACACGACGGGGAGTCA
GGCAACTATGGATGAACGAAATAGACAGATCGCTGAGATAGGTGCCTCACTGATTAAGCATTGGTAACTG
TCAGACCAAGTTTACTCATATATACTTTAGATTGATTTAAAACTTCATTTTTAATTTAAAAGGATCTAGG
TGAAGATCCTTTTTGATAATCTCATGACCAAAATCCCTTAACGTGAGTTTTCGTTCCACTGAGCGTCAGA
CCCCGTAGAAAAGATCAAAGGATCTTCTTGAGATCCTTTTTTTCTGCGCGTAATCTGCTGCTTGCAAACA
AAAAAACCACCGCTACCAGCGGTGGTTTGTTTGCCGGATCAAGAGCTACCAACTCTTTTTCCGAAGGTAA
CTGGCTTCAGCAGAGCGCAGATACCAAATACTGTTCTTCTAGTGTAGCCGTAGTTAGGCCACCACTTCAA
GAACTCTGTAGCACCGCCTACATACCTCGCTCTGCTAATCCTGTTACCAGTGGCTGCTGCCAGTGGCGAT
AAGTCGTGTCTTACCGGGTTGGACTCAAGACGATAGTTACCGGATAAGGCGCAGCGGTCGGGCTGAACGG
GGGGTTCGTGCACACAGCCCAGCTTGGAGCGAACGACCTACACCGAACTGAGATACCTACAGCGTGAGCT
ATGAGAAAGCGCCACGCTTCCCGAAGGGAGAAAGGCGGACAGGTATCCGGTAAGCGGCAGGGTCGGAACA
GGAGAGCGCACGAGGGAGCTTCCAGGGGGAAACGCCTGGTATCTTTATAGTCCTGTCGGGTTTCGCCACC
TCTGACTTGAGCGTCGATTTTTGTGATGCTCGTCAGGGGGGCGGAGCCTATGGAAAAACGCCAGCAACGC
GGCCTTTTTACGGTTCCTGGCCTTTTGCTGGCCTTTTGCTCACATGTTCTTTCCTGCGTTATCCCCTGAT
TCTGTGGATAACCGTATTACCGCCTTTGAGTGAGCTGATACCGCTCGCCGCAGCCGAACGACCGAGCGCA
GCGAGTCAGTGAGCGAGGAAGCGGAAGAGCGCCCAATACGCAAACCGCCTCTCCCCGCGCGTTGGCCGAT
TCATTAATGCAGCTGGCACGACAGGTTTCCCGACTGGAAAGCGGGCAGTGAGCGCAACGCAATTAATGTG
AGTTAGCTCACTCATTAGGCACCCCAGGCTTTACACTTTATGCTTCCGGCTCGTATGTTGTGTGGAATTG
TGAGCGGATAACAATTTCACACAGGAAACAGCTATGACCATGATTACGCCAGATTTAATTAAGGCCTTAA
TTAGG
Features (pLannotate 1.2.2; 14 found; start..end, strand, type, name):
    755..1474    +  CDS            EGFP: the original enhanced GFP (Yang et al., 1996) mammalian codon-optimized
   1488..2029    +  misc_feature   WPRE (fragment): woodchuck hepatitis virus posttranscriptional regulatory element
   2043..2250    +  polyA_signal   bGH poly(A) signal: bovine growth hormone polyadenylation signal
   2338..2468    +  repeat_region  AAV2 ITR (fragment): inverted terminal repeat of adeno-associated virus serotype 2 inverted
   2482..2639    +  CDS            lacZα (fragment): LacZα fragment of β-galactosidase; lacZ fragment
   2644..3072    +  rep_origin     f1 ori (sequence partly withheld): f1 bacteriophage origin of replication; arrow indicates direction of (+) strand synthesis
   3125..3229    +  promoter       AmpR promoter: bla
   3230..4090    +  CDS            AmpR: β-lactamase; bla; confers resistance to ampicillin, carbenicillin, and related antibiotics
   4261..4849    +  rep_origin     ori: high-copy-number ColE1/pMB1/pBR322/pUC origin of replication
   5032..5124    +  CDS            lacI (fragment): lac repressor; lacI; The lac repressor binds to the lac operator to inhibit transcription in E. coli. This inhibition can be relieved by adding lactose or isopropyl-β-D-thiogalactopyranoside (IPTG).
   5137..5158    +  protein_bind   CAP binding site: CAP binding activates transcription in the presence of cAMP. E. coli catabolite activator protein
   5173..5203    +  promoter       lac promoter: promoter for the E. coli lac operon
   5211..5227    +  protein_bind   lac operator: The lac repressor binds to the lac operator to inhibit transcription in E. coli. This inhibition can be relieved by adding lactose or isopropyl-β-D-thiogalactopyranoside (IPTG). lac repressor encoded by lacI
   5288..130     -  repeat_region  AAV2 ITR (fragment) (across the origin): inverted terminal repeat of adeno-associated virus serotype 2 inverted
