[The description below was written by a language model from this plasmid's Addgene catalogue record and pLannotate feature annotations shown in this document.]
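Description:
VII_pAAV-ProB8-GFP-WPRE is an AAV transfer plasmid built on a pAAV backbone, designed for packaging a cell-type-targeting reporter cassette into recombinant adeno-associated virus. The expression cassette sits between two AAV2 inverted terminal repeats (both annotated as partial matches, one spanning the plasmid's numbering origin), which are the cis elements needed for replication and encapsidation of the vector genome. In bacteria the plasmid is maintained through a high-copy ColE1/pUC-type origin and selected with ampicillin via the β-lactamase gene. The backbone also carries an f1 phage origin and remnants of the lac region (lacZα and lacI fragments, CAP site, lac promoter and operator) inherited from the cloning vector.

The payload is an EGFP coding sequence driven by ProB8, a synthetic promoter according to the record. ProB8 is not annotated in the feature table, but it presumably occupies the unannotated stretch between the upstream ITR and the start of EGFP. Downstream of the reporter lie a WPRE fragment, which boosts transcript stability and expression, and the bovine growth hormone polyadenylation signal. The catalogue lists ChR2(L132C)-EGFP as an alternative insert name, yet the sequenced record shows only an EGFP open reading frame of standard length and no channelrhodopsin feature, so the plasmid appears to be the GFP-only version.

The stated purpose is targeting expression to neuronal and glial cell types in the retina of mice, non-human primates and humans. The GFP readout allows the cell populations in which the ProB8 promoter is active to be visualised after AAV delivery. The record does not specify which cell type ProB8 favours.
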