Addgene plasmid #125928: VII_pAAV-ProB8-GFP-WPRE
Purpose: Targeting expression to neuronal and glial cell types in mice, non-human primates, and human retina
Depositing lab: Botond Roska. Depositing organization: Friedrich Miescher Institute for Biomedical Research. Publication: Targeting neuronal and glial cell types with synthetic promoter AAVs in mice, non-human primates and humans. Juttner J, Szabo A, Gross-Scherf B, Morikawa RK, Rompani SB, Hantz P, Szikra T, Esposti F, Cowan CS, Bharioke A, Patino-Alvarez CP, Keles O, Kusnyerik A, Azoulay T, Hartl D, Krebs AR, Schubeler D, Hajdu RI, Lukats A, Nemeth J, Nagy ZZ, Wu KC, Wu RH, Xiang L, Fang XL, Jin ZB, Goldblum D, Hasler PW, Scholl HPN, Krol J, Roska B. Nat Neurosci. 2019 Jul 8. pii: 10.1038/s41593-019-0431-2. doi: 10.1038/s41593-019-0431-2. PubMed 31285614.
Backbone
  Vector backbone: pAAV
  Vector type: AAV
Growth in bacteria
  Bacterial resistance: Ampicillin, 100 μg/mL
  Growth temperature: 37°C
  Growth strain: NEB Stable
  Copy number: High Copy
Gene/Insert
  Gene/Insert name: GFP (alt name: ChR2(L132C)-EGFP)
  Species: Synthetic
  Promoter: ProB8
  Cloning method: Restriction Enzyme; 5′ cloning site Unknown (unknown if destroyed); 3′ cloning site Unknown (unknown if destroyed)
Terms and licenses: Academic/Nonprofit Terms; Industry Terms: Not Available to Industry
Depositor comments: Please visit https://www.biorxiv.org/content/early/2018/10/04/434720.full.pdf for BioRxiv preprint
How to cite: VII_pAAV-ProB8-GFP-WPRE was a gift from Botond Roska (Addgene plasmid # 125928 ; http://n2t.net/addgene:125928 ; RRID:Addgene_125928)
